Addgene plasmid #173301: RVD-CC6
Purpose: One-step assembly of custom RVD arrays to construct DdCBE, TALE, etc.
Depositing lab: Bin Shen. Depositing organization: Nanjing Medical University. Publication: Precision modeling of mitochondrial diseases in zebrafish via DdCBE-mediated mtDNA base editing. Guo J, Zhang X, Chen X, Sun H, Dai Y, Wang J, Qian X, Tan L, Lou X, Shen B. Cell Discov. 2021 Sep 3;7(1):78. doi: 10.1038/s41421-021-00307-9. PubMed 34480028.
Backbone
  Vector backbone: TetR T vector
  Vector type: Unspecified
Growth in bacteria
  Bacterial resistance: Tetracycline, 10 μg/mL
  Growth temperature: 37°C
  Growth strain: DH5alpha
  Copy number: High Copy
Gene/Insert
  Gene/Insert name: HD-HD dimer RVD at Position6
  Species: Synthetic
  Mutation: no
  Cloning method: Restriction Enzyme; 5′ cloning site Unknown (unknown if destroyed)
Terms and licenses: Academic/Nonprofit Terms; Industry Terms: Not Available to Industry
Depositor comments: RVD is inserted into TA site of TetR T vector
How to cite: RVD-CC6 was a gift from Bin Shen (Addgene plasmid # 173301 ; http://n2t.net/addgene:173301 ; RRID:Addgene_173301)
