[The description below was written by a language model from this plasmid's Addgene catalogue record and pLannotate feature annotations shown in this document.]
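Description:
RVD-CC6 is a small (about 2.6 kb) bacterial module plasmid from a library designed for one-step assembly of custom TALE repeat arrays. It is built on a tetracycline-resistant T vector. The backbone carries a high-copy ColE1/pUC-type origin for propagation in E. coli. Selection relies on the tetracycline efflux gene (TcR), which is driven by its native tet promoter. The annotation also detects a short kanamycin-resistance fragment and a short RSF origin fragment. Both are too small to be functional and are probably remnants of the vector's construction. A T7 promoter is also present near the cloning region.

The payload is a synthetic dimer of two TALE repeat units, each bearing the HD repeat-variable diresidue (RVD), which in the TALE code specifies cytosine. This explains the "CC" in the name, while the "6" marks the slot the dimer is meant to fill in an ordered array. According to the depositor, the insert sits at the TA cloning site of the vector. The feature table does not annotate the repeat sequence itself; it may lie in the unannotated stretch between the T7 promoter and the origin, but the record does not confirm this. The record also does not state which restriction sites or overhangs are used to release and order the modules.

The plasmid has no expression function of its own and serves as a building block. It is combined with modules for the other positions to produce a DNA-binding array of chosen specificity. Such arrays can be built into TALE-based tools, notably DdCBE mitochondrial cytosine base editors, which the associated work applied to modelling mitochondrial disease in zebrafish.
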