Features (pLannotate 1.2.2; 6 found; start..end, strand, type, name):
      1..29      +  promoter       tet promoter: E. coli promoter for tetracycline efflux protein gene
     77..1267    +  CDS            TcR: tetracycline efflux protein; tet; confers resistance to tetracycline
   1365..1439    +  CDS            KanR (fragment): aminoglycoside phosphotransferase; aphA-3; confers resistance to kanamycin
   1442..1460    -  promoter       T7 promoter: promoter for bacteriophage T7 RNA polymerase
   1889..2477    +  rep_origin     ori: high-copy-number ColE1/pMB1/pBR322/pUC origin of replication
   2549..2588    -  rep_origin     RSF ori (fragment): Plasmids containing the RSF 1030 origin of replication can be propagated in E. coli cells that contain additional plasmids with compatible origins.
>Addgene plasmid #173301 | RVD-CC6 | addgene full sequence | sequence record 368097 | Addgene NGS Result
TTGACAGCTTATCATCGATTAGCTTTAATGCGGTAGTTTATCACAGTTAAATTGCTAACGCAGTCAGGCA
CCGTGTATGAAATCTAACAATGCGCTCATCGTCATCCTCGGCACCGTCACCCTGGATGCTGTAGGCATAG
GCTTGGTTATGCCGGTACTGCCGGGCCTCTTGCGGGATATCGTCCATTCCGACAGCATCGCCAGTCACTA
TGGCGTGCTGCTAGCGCTATATGCGTTGATGCAATTTCTATGCGCACCCGTTCTCGGAGCACTGTCCGAC
CGCTTTGGCCGCCGCCCAGTCCTGCTCGCTTCGCTACTTGGAGCCACTATCGACTACGCGATCATGGCGA
CCACACCCGTCCTGTGGATTCTCTACGCCGGACGCATCGTGGCCGGCATCACCGGCGCCACAGGTGCGGT
TGCTGGCGCCTATATCGCCGACATCACCGATGGGGAAGATCGGGCTCGCCACTTCGGGCTCATGAGCGCT
TGTTTCGGCGTGGGTATGGTGGCAGGCCCCGTGGCCGGGGGACTGTTGGGCGCCATCTCCTTACATGCAC
CATTCCTTGCGGCGGCGGTGCTCAACGGCCTCAACCTACTACTGGGCTGCTTCCTAATGCAGGAGTCGCA
TAAGGGAGAGCGCCGACCCATGCCCTTGAGAGCCTTCAACCCAGTCAGCTCCTTCCGGTGGGCGCGGGGC
ATGACTATCGTCGCCGCACTTATGACTGTCTTCTTTATCATGCAACTCGTAGGACAGGTGCCGGCAGCGC
TCTGGGTCATTTTCGGCGAGGACCGCTTTCGCTGGAGCGCGACGATGATCGGCCTGTCGCTTGCGGTATT
CGGAATCTTGCACGCCCTCGCTCAAGCCTTCGTCACTGGTCCCGCCACCAAACGTTTCGGCGAGAAGCAG
GCCATTATCGCCGGCATGGCGGCCGACGCGCTGGGCTACGTCTTGCTGGCGTTCGCGACGCGAGGCTGGA
TGGCCTTCCCCATTATGATTCTTCTCGCTTCCGGCGGCATCGGGATGCCCGCGTTGCAGGCCATGCTGTC
CAGGCAGGTAGATGACGACCATCAGGGACAGCTTCAAGGATCGCTCGCGGCTCTTACCAGCCTAACTTCG
ATCATTGGACCGCTGATCGTCACGGCGATTTATGCCGCCTCGGCGAGCACATGGAACGGGTTGGCATGGA
TTGTAGGCGCCGCCCTATACCTTGTCTGCCTCCCCGCGTTGCGTCGCGGTGCATGGAGCCGGGCCACCTC
GACCTGAATGGAAGCCGGCGGCACCTCGCTAACGGATTCACCACTCCAAGAATTGGAGCCAATCAATTCT
TGCGGAGAACTGTGAATGCGCAAACCAACCCTTGATCGGGGAAGAACAGTATGTCGAGCTATTTTTTGAC
TTACTGGGGATCAAGCCTGATTGGGAGAAAATAAAATATCCCCTATAGTGAGTCGTATTACATGGTCATA
GCTGTTTCCTGGCAGCTCTGGCCCGTGTCTCAAAATCTCTGATGTTACATTGCACAAGATAAAAATATAT
CATCATGCCTCCTCTAGACCAAAGCTGGTCTCAGGCTATCGCTACAACTTGCGCTGGGGTTAGTCCGTGG
GCTTGACAGAGAACTGGTAGAAGGCGTTGGACGGTTTCAAGAGCCTGTTTGCCACCGTCATGACTAGCAA
TCGCTACAACTTGCGCTGGGGTTAGTCCGTGGGCTTGACAGAGAACTGGTAGAAGGCGTTGGACGGTTTC
AAGAGCCTGTTTGCCACCGTCATGACTAGCAATCCGAGACCATATCTGGTCGAGCCACCCATGACCAAAA
TCCCTTAACGTGAGTTACGCGTCGTTCCACTGAGCGTCAGACCCCGTAGAAAAGATCAAAGGATCTTCTT
GAGATCCTTTTTTTCTGCGCGTAATCTGCTGCTTGCAAACAAAAAAACCACCGCTACCAGCGGTGGTTTG
TTTGCCGGATCAAGAGCTACCAACTCTTTTTCCGAAGGTAACTGGCTTCAGCAGAGCGCAGATACCAAAT
ACTGTTCTTCTAGTGTAGCCGTAGTTAGGCCACCACTTCAAGAACTCTGTAGCACCGCCTACATACCTCG
CTCTGCTAATCCTGTTACCAGTGGCTGCTGCCAGTGGCGATAAGTCGTGTCTTACCGGGTTGGACTCAAG
ACGATAGTTACCGGATAAGGCGCAGCGGTCGGGCTGAACGGGGGGTTCGTGCACACAGCCCAGCTTGGAG
CGAACGACCTACACCGAACTGAGATACCTACAGCGTGAGCTATGAGAAAGCGCCACGCTTCCCGAAGGGA
GAAAGGCGGACAGGTATCCGGTAAGCGGCAGGGTCGGAACAGGAGAGCGCACGAGGGAGCTTCCAGGGGG
AAACGCCTGGTATCTTTATAGTCCTGTCGGGTTTCGCCACCTCTGACTTGAGCGTCGATTTTTGTGATGC
TCGTCAGGGGGGCGGAGCCTATGGAAAAACGCCAGCAACGCGGCCTTTTTACGGTTCCTGGCCTTTTGCT
GGCCTTTTGCTCACATGTTCTTTCCTGCGTTATCCACAGAATCAGGGGATAACGCAGGAAAGAACATGAA
TTAATTCTCATGT
