>Addgene plasmid #173301 | RVD-CC6 | depositor partial sequence | sequence record 336256 | RVD flanked by two Bsa I sites
GGTCTCGGATTGCTAGTCATGACGGTGGCAAACAGGCTCTTGAAACCGTCCAACGCCTTCTACCAGTTCT
CTGTCAAGCCCACGGACTAACCCCAGCGCAAGTTGTAGCGATTGCTAGTCATGACGGTGGCAAACAGGCT
CTTGAAACCGTCCAACGCCTTCTACCAGTTCTCTGTCAAGCCCACGGACTAACCCCAGCGCAAGTTGTAG
CGATAGCCTGAGACC
